Addgene plasmid #14793: pcDNA3.1 Hmga2 tr
Depositing lab: David Bartel. Depositing organization: Whitehead Institute for Biomedical Research. Publication: Disrupting the pairing between let-7 and Hmga2 enhances oncogenic transformation. Mayr C, Hemann MT, Bartel DP. Science. 2007 Mar 16. 315(5818):1576-9. 10.1126/science.1137999 PubMed 17322030.
Backbone
  Vector backbone: pcDNA3.1
  Backbone manufacturer: Invitrogen
  Backbone size w/o insert (bp): 5500
  Vector type: Mammalian Expression
  Selectable markers: Neomycin (select with G418)
Growth in bacteria
  Bacterial resistance: Ampicillin, 100 μg/mL
  Growth temperature: 37°C
  Growth strain: DH5alpha
  Copy number: High Copy
Gene/Insert
  Gene/Insert name: Hmga2 truncated (alt name: HMGA2)
  Species: M. musculus (mouse)
  Insert size (bp): 900
  Mutation: truncataed HMGA2. As in human tumors, Hmga2-tr lacks the spacer, the acidic domain, and the entire 3' UTR with its miRNA complementary sites. (see article and author's map for details)
  GenBank ID: BC052158
  Entrez Gene: Hmga2 (a.k.a. 9430083A20Rik, HMGI-C, Hmgic, pg, pygmy)
  Cloning method: Restriction Enzyme; 5′ cloning site EcoRI (not destroyed); 3′ cloning site EcoRI (not destroyed)
  Sequencing primers: 5′ T7
Terms and licenses: Academic/Nonprofit Terms; Industry Terms: Not Available to Industry
Depositor comments: The 3' UTR of the mouse Hmga2 cDNA (BC052158) was subcloned into pCR2.1-TOPO (Invitrogen) for site-directed mutagenesis. To disrupt each let-7 complementary site, the nucleotides that paired to nucleotides 3 and 5 of the miRNA were substituted (see Author's map), using the Quikchange site-directed mutagenesis kit (Stratagene). The UTR fragment was then cloned back into the vector containing the Hmga2 cDNA (pCMV•SPORT6.1). To construct the mammalian expression vectors, Hmga2 inserts were excised from the pCMV•SPORT6.1 constructs using EcoRI restriction sites and cloned into pcDNA3.1 (Invitrogen).
How to cite: pcDNA3.1 Hmga2 tr was a gift from David Bartel (Addgene plasmid # 14793 ; http://n2t.net/addgene:14793 ; RRID:Addgene_14793)
