[The description below was written by a language model from this plasmid's Addgene catalogue record and pLannotate feature annotations shown in this document.]
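Description:
pcDNA3.1 Hmga2 tr is a mammalian expression plasmid built on the Invitrogen pcDNA3.1 backbone and carrying a truncated mouse Hmga2 cDNA. It is propagated in E. coli as a high-copy plasmid through a ColE1/pUC-type origin with ampicillin selection from the AmpR (β-lactamase) cassette, and it also contains an f1 phage origin. For stable selection in mammalian cells, an SV40 early promoter drives the neomycin phosphotransferase gene, terminated by an SV40 polyadenylation signal, which allows G418 selection. Several small annotated fragments (bom, lacI, lac promoter/operator, ble and a short HIV-1 LTR match) are backbone remnants or partial similarity hits rather than functional payload elements.

The insert, recorded as about 900 bp and derived from a mouse Hmga2 cDNA clone, was moved from a pCMV•SPORT6.1 construct as an EcoRI fragment, with both sites retained. It lies downstream of the human CMV immediate-early enhancer and promoter and a T7 promoter, and upstream of the bovine growth hormone polyadenylation signal. The feature table annotates only a partial Hmga2 coding sequence, which is consistent with the truncation. As in human tumours, Hmga2-tr lacks the spacer, the acidic domain and the entire 3' UTR, including its microRNA complementary sites. The transcript therefore cannot be repressed by let-7 through the Hmga2 3' UTR. The construct belongs to a set of Hmga2 expression vectors, others of which carry 3' UTRs with mutated let-7 sites. That set was made to study how disrupting let-7 pairing with Hmga2 affects oncogenic transformation. No epitope tag or reporter is recorded.
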