Features (pLannotate 1.2.2; 20 found; start..end, strand, type, name):
     28..80      -  misc_feature   bom (fragment): basis of mobility region from pBR322
    235..614     +  enhancer       CMV enhancer: human cytomegalovirus immediate early enhancer
    615..818     +  promoter       CMV promoter: human cytomegalovirus (CMV) immediate early promoter
    814..847     +  LTR            5' LTR (truncated) (fragment): truncated 5' long terminal repeat (LTR) from HIV-1
    863..881     +  promoter       T7 promoter: promoter for bacteriophage T7 RNA polymerase
   1371..1619    +  CDS            Hmga2 (fragment): HMGA2_MOUSE - Also known as Hmgic. Experimental evidence at protein level: Swiss-Prot protein existence level 1. Functions as a transcriptional regulator. Functions in cell cycle regulation through CCNA2. Plays an important role in chromosome condensation during the meiotic G2/M transition of spermatocytes. Plays a role in postnatal myogenesis, is involved in satellite cell activation (PubMed:27446912). Positively regulates IGF2 expression through PLAG1 and in a PLAG1-independent manner (By similarity). From Mus musculus (Mouse).
   1931..2155    +  polyA_signal   bGH poly(A) signal: bovine growth hormone polyadenylation signal
   2159..2180    +  promoter       SV40 promoter (fragment): SV40 enhancer and early promoter
   2201..2629    +  rep_origin     f1 ori (sequence partly withheld): f1 bacteriophage origin of replication; arrow indicates direction of (+) strand synthesis
   2643..2972    +  promoter       SV40 promoter: SV40 enhancer and early promoter
   3039..3830    +  CDS            neo: KKA2_KLEPN - Also known as kan, nptII. Experimental evidence at protein level: Swiss-Prot protein existence level 1. Resistance to kanamycin, neomycin, paromomycin, ribostamycin, butirosin and gentamicin B. From Klebsiella pneumoniae.
   3854..4012    +  CDS            ble (fragment): BLE_KLEPN - Experimental evidence at protein level: Swiss-Prot protein existence level 1. Binding protein with a strong affinity to the bleomycin family of antibiotics. Binds to CL990; an antimitotic-antibiotic compound. From Klebsiella pneumoniae.
   4007..4128    +  polyA_signal   SV40 poly(A) signal: SV40 polyadenylation signal
   4201..4217    -  protein_bind   lac operator: The lac repressor binds to the lac operator to inhibit transcription in E. coli. This inhibition can be relieved by adding lactose or isopropyl-β-D-thiogalactopyranoside (IPTG). lac repressor encoded by lacI
   4225..4255    -  promoter       lac promoter: promoter for the E. coli lac operon
   4270..4291    -  protein_bind   CAP binding site: CAP binding activates transcription in the presence of cAMP. E. coli catabolite activator protein
   4304..4396    -  CDS            lacI (fragment): lac repressor; lacI; The lac repressor binds to the lac operator to inhibit transcription in E. coli. This inhibition can be relieved by adding lactose or isopropyl-β-D-thiogalactopyranoside (IPTG).
   4579..5164    -  rep_origin     ori: high-copy-number ColE1/pMB1/pBR322/pUC origin of replication
   5335..6195    -  CDS            AmpR: β-lactamase; bla; confers resistance to ampicillin, carbenicillin, and related antibiotics
   6196..6300    -  promoter       AmpR promoter: bla
>Addgene plasmid #14793 | pcDNA3.1 Hmga2 tr | depositor full sequence | sequence record 8159 | Author sequence
GACGGATCGGGAGATCTCCCGATCCCCTATGGTGCACTCTCAGTACAATCTGCTCTGATGCCGCATAGTT
AAGCCAGTATCTGCTCCCTGCTTGTGTGTTGGAGGTCGCTGAGTAGTGCGCGAGCAAAATTTAAGCTACA
ACAAGGCAAGGCTTGACCGACAATTGCATGAAGAATCTGCTTAGGGTTAGGCGTTTTGCGCTGCTTCGCG
ATGTACGGGCCAGATATACGCGTTGACATTGATTATTGACTAGTTATTAATAGTAATCAATTACGGGGTC
ATTAGTTCATAGCCCATATATGGAGTTCCGCGTTACATAACTTACGGTAAATGGCCCGCCTGGCTGACCG
CCCAACGACCCCCGCCCATTGACGTCAATAATGACGTATGTTCCCATAGTAACGCCAATAGGGACTTTCC
ATTGACGTCAATGGGTGGAGTATTTACGGTAAACTGCCCACTTGGCAGTACATCAAGTGTATCATATGCC
AAGTACGCCCCCTATTGACGTCAATGACGGTAAATGGCCCGCCTGGCATTATGCCCAGTACATGACCTTA
TGGGACTTTCCTACTTGGCAGTACATCTACGTATTAGTCATCGCTATTACCATGGTGATGCGGTTTTGGC
AGTACATCAATGGGCGTGGATAGCGGTTTGACTCACGGGGATTTCCAAGTCTCCACCCCATTGACGTCAA
TGGGAGTTTGTTTTGGCACCAAAATCAACGGGACTTTCCAAAATGTCGTAACAACTCCGCCCCATTGACG
CAAATGGGCGGTAGGCGTGTACGGTGGGAGGTCTATATAAGCAGAGCTCTCTGGCTAACTAGAGAACCCA
CTGCTTACTGGCTTATCGAAATTAATACGACTCACTATAGGGAGACCCAAGCTGGCTAGCGTTTAAACTT
AAGCTTGGTACCGAGCTCGGATCCACTAGTCCAGTGTGGTGGAATTCCCGGGATCGCAACTCCCGAGCCT
TTGCGGAGAGAGCAACCCTCTCCGCCTCCAACTCTTCCCTCTCCTTCGCTTCCCGCCTCCTCTCCCTACC
TCCACCTCTACCTCCGCCACCCACTGCCCGCAGCGCCTCCTCCTTTCCTCCTCCTCCTCTCCTCCTCCTC
TCTTCCTCCTCCCCTCTCTCTTTTTGGCAGCCGCTGGACGTCCGGTGTTGATGGTGGCAGCGGCGGCAGC
CTAAGCAGCAGCAGTAGTCCCCGGCGCACTCGCCAGCTCGCCTGCTCTCGCCGCTCTTGCCCTCTCCAGC
TCTCTACATCCCGTCTCCCGAAAGGTGCTGGGCGGATTCGGGGCGGCGGAGGCCGAGCGGCTGCAGCGGC
GGTACCGGTAGAGGCAGTGGTAGCGGCGGCGGGAGGCAGGATGAGCGCACGCGGTGAGGGCGCCGGGCAG
CCGTCCACATCAGCCCAGGGACAACCTGCCGCCCCGGTGCCACAGAAGCGAGGACGCGGCCGACCCAGGA
AGCAGCAGCAAGAGCCAACCTGTGAGCCCTCTCCTAAGAGACCCAGAGGAAGACCCAAAGGCAGCAAAAA
CAAGAGCCCCTCTAAAGCAGCCCAGAAGAAAGCAGAGACCATTGGAGAAAAACGGCCAAGAGGCAGACCT
AGGAAATGGTAGGGACATCTAACTTCTCTACCATTTCTGCAAGCTAAGTATGTTTGCAGGAGAAACTTAT
CAAGACGATTAACTGCATCCAACTTTCTCCCCGTTCCTTTGTGTGCCCTCTGACTTCGTTCTCTGTTCCT
TGTGTAGAGTCGCTGTCTGTGATTGTACTTGGACGGCTTGCTTGTGGCAATACCTTCTCTAGTGGATTAT
CACTGTCTGCACAATAAACATAACAGCCAAGGGCGAATTCTGCAGATATCCAGCACAGTGGCGGCCGCTC
GAGTCTAGAGGGCCCGTTTAAACCCGCTGATCAGCCTCGACTGTGCCTTCTAGTTGCCAGCCATCTGTTG
TTTGCCCCTCCCCCGTGCCTTCCTTGACCCTGGAAGGTGCCACTCCCACTGTCCTTTCCTAATAAAATGA
GGAAATTGCATCGCATTGTCTGAGTAGGTGTCATTCTATTCTGGGGGGTGGGGTGGGGCAGGACAGCAAG
GGGGAGGATTGGGAAGACAATAGCAGGCATGCTGGGGATGCGGTGGGCTCTATGGCTTCTGAGGCGGAAA
GAACCAGCTGGGGCTCTAGGGGGTATCCCC
[124 nt withheld, positions 2201-2324]
C
[91 nt withheld, positions 2326-2416]
A
[49 nt withheld, positions 2418-2466]
CCTTTGACGTTGGAGTCCACGTTCTTT
[37 nt withheld, positions 2494-2530]
ACCCTATCTCGGTCTATTCTTTTGATTTATAAGGGATTTTGCCGATTTCGGCCTATTGGTTAAAAAATGA
GCTGATTTAACAAAAATTTAACGCGAATTAATTCTGTGGAATGTGTGTCAGTTAGGGTGTGGAAAGTCCC
CAGGCTCCCCAGCAGGCAGAAGTATGCAAAGCATGCATCTCAATTAGTCAGCAACCAGGTGTGGAAAGTC
CCCAGGCTCCCCAGCAGGCAGAAGTATGCAAAGCATGCATCTCAATTAGTCAGCAACCATAGTCCCGCCC
CTAACTCCGCCCATCCCGCCCCTAACTCCGCCCAGTTCCGCCCATTCTCCGCCCCATGGCTGACTAATTT
TTTTTATTTATGCAGAGGCCGAGGCCGCCTCTGCCTCTGAGCTATTCCAGAAGTAGTGAGGAGGCTTTTT
TGGAGGCCTAGGCTTTTGCAAAAAGCTCCCGGGAGCTTGTATATCCATTTTCGGATCTGATCAAGAGACA
GGATGAGGATCGTTTCGCATGATTGAACAAGATGGATTGCACGCAGGTTCTCCGGCCGCTTGGGTGGAGA
GGCTATTCGGCTATGACTGGGCACAACAGACAATCGGCTGCTCTGATGCCGCCGTGTTCCGGCTGTCAGC
GCAGGGGCGCCCGGTTCTTTTTGTCAAGACCGACCTGTCCGGTGCCCTGAATGAACTGCAGGACGAGGCA
GCGCGGCTATCGTGGCTGGCCACGACGGGCGTTCCTTGCGCAGCTGTGCTCGACGTTGTCACTGAAGCGG
GAAGGGACTGGCTGCTATTGGGCGAAGTGCCGGGGCAGGATCTCCTGTCATCTCACCTTGCTCCTGCCGA
GAAAGTATCCATCATGGCTGATGCAATGCGGCGGCTGCATACGCTTGATCCGGCTACCTGCCCATTCGAC
CACCAAGCGAAACATCGCATCGAGCGAGCACGTACTCGGATGGAAGCCGGTCTTGTCGATCAGGATGATC
TGGACGAAGAGCATCAGGGGCTCGCGCCAGCCGAACTGTTCGCCAGGCTCAAGGCGCGCATGCCCGACGG
CGAGGATCTCGTCGTGACCCATGGCGATGCCTGCTTGCCGAATATCATGGTGGAAAATGGCCGCTTTTCT
GGATTCATCGACTGTGGCCGGCTGGGTGTGGCGGACCGCTATCAGGACATAGCGTTGGCTACCCGTGATA
TTGCTGAAGAGCTTGGCGGCGAATGGGCTGACCGCTTCCTCGTGCTTTACGGTATCGCCGCTCCCGATTC
GCAGCGCATCGCCTTCTATCGCCTTCTTGACGAGTTCTTCTGAGCGGGACTCTGGGGTTCGAAATGACCG
ACCAAGCGACGCCCAACCTGCCATCACGAGATTTCGATTCCACCGCCGCCTTCTATGAAAGGTTGGGCTT
CGGAATCGTTTTCCGGGACGCCGGCTGGATGATCCTCCAGCGCGGGGATCTCATGCTGGAGTTCTTCGCC
CACCCCAACTTGTTTATTGCAGCTTATAATGGTTACAAATAAAGCAATAGCATCACAAATTTCACAAATA
AAGCATTTTTTTCACTGCATTCTAGTTGTGGTTTGTCCAAACTCATCAATGTATCTTATCATGTCTGTAT
ACCGTCGACCTCTAGCTAGAGCTTGGCGTAATCATGGTCATAGCTGTTTCCTGTGTGAAATTGTTATCCG
CTCACAATTCCACACAACATACGAGCCGGAAGCATAAAGTGTAAAGCCTGGGGTGCCTAATGAGTGAGCT
AACTCACATTAATTGCGTTGCGCTCACTGCCCGCTTTCCAGTCGGGAAACCTGTCGTGCCAGCTGCATTA
ATGAATCGGCCAACGCGCGGGGAGAGGCGGTTTGCGTATTGGGCGCTCTTCCGCTTCCTCGCTCACTGAC
TCGCTGCGCTCGGTCGTTCGGCTGCGGCGAGCGGTATCAGCTCACTCAAAGGCGGTAATACGGTTATCCA
CAGAATCAGGGGATAACGCAGGAAAGAACATGTGAGCAAAAGGCCAGCAAAAGGCCAGGAACCGTAAAAA
GGCCGCGTTGCTGGCGTTTTTCCATAGGCTCCGCCCCCCTGACGAGCATCACAAAAATCGACGCTCAAGT
CAGAGGTGGCGAAACCCGACAGGACTATAAAGATACCAGGCGTTTCCCCCTGGAAGCTCCCTCGTGCGCT
CTCCTGTTCCGACCCTGCCGCTTACCGGATACCTGTCCGCCTTTCTCCCTTCGGGAAGCGTGGCGCTTTC
TCATAGCTCACGCTGTAGGTATCTCAGTTCGGTGTAGGTCGTTCGCTCCAAGCTGGGCTGTGTGCACGAA
CCCCCCGTTCAGCCCGACCGCTGCGCCTTATCCGGTAACTATCGTCTTGAGTCCAACCCGGTAAGACACG
ACTTATCGCCACTGGCAGCAGCCACTGGTAACAGGATTAGCAGAGCGAGGTATGTAGGCGGTGCTACAGA
GTTCTTGAAGTGGTGGCCTAACTACGGCTACACTAGAAGAACAGTATTTGGTATCTGCGCTCTGCTGAAG
CCAGTTACCTTCGGAAAAAGAGTTGGTAGCTCTTGATCCGGCAAACAAACCACCGCTGGTAGCGGTTTTT
TTGTTTGCAAGCAGCAGATTACGCGCAGAAAAAAAGGATCTCAAGAAGATCCTTTGATCTTTTCTACGGG
GTCTGACGCTCAGTGGAACGAAAACTCACGTTAAGGGATTTTGGTCATGAGATTATCAAAAAGGATCTTC
ACCTAGATCCTTTTAAATTAAAAATGAAGTTTTAAATCAATCTAAAGTATATATGAGTAAACTTGGTCTG
ACAGTTACCAATGCTTAATCAGTGAGGCACCTATCTCAGCGATCTGTCTATTTCGTTCATCCATAGTTGC
CTGACTCCCCGTCGTGTAGATAACTACGATACGGGAGGGCTTACCATCTGGCCCCAGTGCTGCAATGATA
CCGCGAGACCCACGCTCACCGGCTCCAGATTTATCAGCAATAAACCAGCCAGCCGGAAGGGCCGAGCGCA
GAAGTGGTCCTGCAACTTTATCCGCCTCCATCCAGTCTATTAATTGTTGCCGGGAAGCTAGAGTAAGTAG
TTCGCCAGTTAATAGTTTGCGCAACGTTGTTGCCATTGCTACAGGCATCGTGGTGTCACGCTCGTCGTTT
GGTATGGCTTCATTCAGCTCCGGTTCCCAACGATCAAGGCGAGTTACATGATCCCCCATGTTGTGCAAAA
AAGCGGTTAGCTCCTTCGGTCCTCCGATCGTTGTCAGAAGTAAGTTGGCCGCAGTGTTATCACTCATGGT
TATGGCAGCACTGCATAATTCTCTTACTGTCATGCCATCCGTAAGATGCTTTTCTGTGACTGGTGAGTAC
TCAACCAAGTCATTCTGAGAATAGTGTATGCGGCGACCGAGTTGCTCTTGCCCGGCGTCAATACGGGATA
ATACCGCGCCACATAGCAGAACTTTAAAAGTGCTCATCATTGGAAAACGTTCTTCGGGGCGAAAACTCTC
AAGGATCTTACCGCTGTTGAGATCCAGTTCGATGTAACCCACTCGTGCACCCAACTGATCTTCAGCATCT
TTTACTTTCACCAGCGTTTCTGGGTGAGCAAAAACAGGAAGGCAAAATGCCGCAAAAAAGGGAATAAGGG
CGACACGGAAATGTTGAATACTCATACTCTTCCTTTTTCAATATTATTGAAGCATTTATCAGGGTTATTG
TCTCATGAGCGGATACATATTTGAATGTATTTAGAAAAATAAACAAATAGGGGTTCCGCGCACATTTCCC
CGAAAAGTGCCACCTGACGTC
