>Addgene plasmid #14793 | pcDNA3.1 Hmga2 tr | addgene partial sequence | sequence record 21293 | 14793 with BGH-rev
CGAGCGGCCGCCACTGTGCTGGATATCTGCAGAATTCGCCCTTGGCTGTTATGTTTATTGTGCAGACAGT
GATAATCCACTAGAGAAGGTATTGCCACAAGCAAGCCGTCCAAGTACAATCACAGACAGCGACTCTACAC
AAGGAACAGAGAACGAAGTCAGAGGGCACACAAAGGAACGGGGAGAAAGTTGGATGCAGTTAATCGTCTT
GATAAGTTTCTCCTGCAAACATACTTAGCTTGCAGAAATGGTAGAGAAGTTAGATGTCCCTACCATTTCC
TAGGTCTGCCTCTTGGCCGTTTTTCTCCAATGGTCTCTGCTTTCTTCTGGGCTGCTTTAGAGGGGCTCTT
GTTTTTGCTGCCTTTGGGTCTTCCTCTGGGTCTCTTAGGAGAGGGCTCACAGGTTGGCTCTTGCTGCTGC
TTCCTGGGTCGGCCGCGTCCTCGCTTCTGTGGCACCGGGGCGGCAGGTTGTCCCTGGGCTGATGTGGACG
GCTGCCCGGCGCCCTCACCGCGTGCGCTCATCCTGCCTCCCGCCGCCGCTACCACTGCCTCTACCGGTAC
CGCCGCTGCAGCCGCTCGGCCTCCGCCGCCCCGAATCCGCCCAGCACCTTTCGGGAGACGGGATGTAGAG
AGCTGGAGAGGGCAAGAGCGGCGAGAGCAGGCGAGCTGGCGAGTGCGCCGGGGACTACTGCTGCTGCTTA
GGCTGCCGCCGCTGCCACCATCAACACCGGACGTCCAGCGGCTGCCAAAAAGAGAGAGGGGAGGAGGAAG
AGAGGAGGAGGAGAGGGTTGCTCTCTCCGCAAAGGCTCGGGAGTTGCGATCCCGGGAATTCCACCACACT
GGACTAGTGGATCCGAGCTCGGTAC
