>Addgene plasmid #14793 | pcDNA3.1 Hmga2 tr | addgene partial sequence | sequence record 21294 | 14793 with T7
TTAAGCTTGGTACCGAGCTCGGATCCACTAGTCCAGTGTGGTGGAATTCCCGGGATCGCAACTCCCGAGC
CTTTGCGGAGAGAGCAACCCTCTCCTCCTCCTCTCTTCCTCCTCCCCTCTCTCTTTTTGGCAGCCGCTGG
ACGTCCGGTGTTGATGGTGGCAGCGGCGGCAGCCTAAGCAGCAGCAGTAGTCCCCGGCGCACTCGCCAGC
TCGCCTGCTCTCGCCGCTCTTGCCCTCTCCAGCTCTCTACATCCCGTCTCCCGAAAGGTGCTGGGCGGAT
TCGGGGCGGCGGAGGCCGAGCGGCTGCAGCGGCGGTACCGGTAGAGGCAGTGGTAGCGGCGGCGGGAGGC
AGGATGAGCGCACGCGGTGAGGGCGCCGGGCAGCCGTCCACATCAGCCCAGGGACAACCTGCCGCCCCGG
TGCCACAGAAGCGAGGACGCGGCCGACCCAGGAAGCAGCAGCAAGAGCCAACCTGTGAGCCCTCTCCTAA
GAGACCCAGAGGAAGACCCAAAGGCAGCAAAAACAAGAGCCCCTCTAAAGCAGCCCAGAAGAAAGCAGAG
ACCATTGGAGAANAACGGCCAAGAGGCAGACCTAGGAAATGGTAGGGACATCTAACTTCTCTACCATTTT
CTGCAAGCTAAGGT
